Addgene plasmid #27677: Synaptojanin2-pmCherryC1
Depositing lab: Christien Merrifield. Depositing organization: MRC Laboratory of Molecular Biology. Publication: A high precision survey of the molecular dynamics of Mammalian clathrin-mediated endocytosis. Taylor MJ, Perrais D, Merrifield CJ. PLoS Biol. 2011 Mar . 9(3):e1000604. 10.1371/journal.pbio.1000604 PubMed 21445324.
Backbone
  Vector backbone: pmCherry-C1
  Backbone manufacturer: Clontech
  Backbone size w/o insert (bp): 4722
  Vector type: Mammalian Expression
  Selectable markers: Neomycin (select with G418)
Growth in bacteria
  Bacterial resistance: Kanamycin, 50 μg/mL
  Growth temperature: 37°C
  Growth strain: DH5alpha
  Copy number: Unknown
Gene/Insert
  Gene/Insert name: Synaptojanin 2
  Species: M. musculus (mouse)
  Insert size (bp): 4300
  Entrez Gene: Synj2 (a.k.a. SJ2, AI481647, mKIAA0348)
  Tag / fusion protein: mCherry (N terminal on insert)
  Cloning method: Restriction Enzyme; 5′ cloning site SalI (not destroyed); 3′ cloning site BamHI (not destroyed)
  Sequencing primers: 5′ mCherry-F 5'-ccccgtaatgcagaagaaga; 3′ SV40pA-R
Terms and licenses: Academic/Nonprofit Terms; Industry Terms: Not Available to Industry
Depositor comments: Cloned from IMAGE clone: 6390688 (MGC:67830).
How to cite: Synaptojanin2-pmCherryC1 was a gift from Christien Merrifield (Addgene plasmid # 27677 ; http://n2t.net/addgene:27677 ; RRID:Addgene_27677)
