[The description below was written by a language model from this plasmid's Addgene catalogue record.]
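Description:
Synaptojanin2-pmCherryC1 is a mammalian expression plasmid built on the commercial pmCherry-C1 backbone (about 4.7 kb without insert), carrying the mouse synaptojanin 2 (Synj2) coding sequence as an insert of roughly 4.3 kb. The cDNA, derived from an IMAGE/MGC clone, was placed between the SalI and BamHI sites of the multiple cloning site, both of which remain intact. Because this is a "C1"-type vector, the cloning site lies downstream of the fluorescent protein, so mCherry is fused to the N terminus of synaptojanin 2 and the fusion is expressed as a single red-fluorescent polypeptide. The record does not explicitly name the promoter or list individual backbone features. The use of an SV40 polyA reverse sequencing primer indicates that an SV40 polyadenylation signal follows the insert. The plasmid is maintained in E. coli under kanamycin selection, and the neomycin resistance marker allows G418 selection of transfected mammalian cells. Copy number is not recorded.

Synaptojanin 2 is a polyphosphoinositide phosphatase implicated in membrane trafficking, and the associated publication is a systematic survey of the molecular dynamics of clathrin-mediated endocytosis in mammalian cells. The construct is therefore suited to live-cell fluorescence imaging, in which the mCherry tag reports the localisation and timing of synaptojanin 2 recruitment relative to endocytic events, for example alongside markers labelled in other colours. No feature table was supplied, so details of the origin of replication and other regulatory elements cannot be confirmed from the record.
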