>Addgene plasmid #27677 | Synaptojanin2-pmCherryC1 | addgene partial sequence | sequence record 34020 | 27677 with mCherry-F
TCCGAGCGGATGTACCCCGAGGACGGCGCCCTGAAGGGCGAGATCAAGCAGAGGCTGAAGCTGAAGGACG
GCGGCCACTACGACGCTGAGGTCAAGACCACCTACAAGGCCAAGAAGCCCGTGCAGCTGCCCGGCGCCTA
CAACGTCAACATCAAGTTGGACATCACCTCCCACAACGAGGACTACACCATCGTGGAACAGTACGAACGC
GCCGAGGGCCGCCACTCCACCGGCGGCATGGACGAGCTGTACAAGTCCGGACTCAGATCTCGAGCTCAAG
CTTCGAATTCTGCAGTCGACCGGATGGGTTCGACCTCGGGTTCGACCAAGGGTCAGCTGATGGCTCTAAG
CAAAGGGCTGCGGCTGCTGGCGCGGCTGGACCCCACTGGCCCGAGCAGCGTGCTGTTGGAGGCGCGGGGC
CGCGGCGACTGCCTGCTCTTCGAGGCCGGCGCAGTGGCCACGCTGGCTCCGGAAGAAAAGGAAGTCATTA
AAGGACTGTATAGCAAGCTGACGGATGCCTATGGCTGCCTCGGGGAGCTGAGGTTACAATCCGGTGGCGT
CCCCTTGAGCTTTCTGGTGTTGGTGACAGGCTGCATGTCAGTGGGCAGAATTCCAGATGCAGAGATCTAC
AAAATCACTGCCACTGAGTTGTACCCCCTGCAGGAAGAGGCCAAGGAAGAGGACCGCCTGCCCACCTTAA
AGAAAATCCTGAGCTCAGGGGTGTTCTATTTCGCATGGCCCAATGATGGCGCCTGCTTCGATCTGACCAT
CAGGGCTCAGAAACAGGGTGATGACGGCTCTGAATGGGGGACCTCTTTCTTCTGGAACCAGCTATTGCAT
GTGCCTCTGCGGCAGCACCAGGTGAACTGTCATAACTGGTTGCTGAAAGTCATCTGTGGGGTGGTGACCA
TCCGCACAGTATATGCCTCCCACAAGC
